>Addgene plasmid #80588 | pWHI2-NAT | addgene partial sequence | sequence record 154384 | M13-F20 5'-TGTAAAACGACGGCCAGT-3'
GCGAATTGGAGCTCCACCGCGGTGGCGGCCGCATAGGCCACTAGTGGATCTGATATCATCGATGAATTCG
AGCTCGTTTTCGACACTGGATGGCGGCGTTAGTATCGAATCGACAGCAGTATAGCGACCAGCATTCACAT
ACGATTGACGCATGATATTACTTTCTGCGCACTTAACTTCGCATCTGGGCAGATGATGTCGAGGCGAAAA
AAAATATAAATCACGCTAACATTTGATTAAAATAGAACAACTACAATATAAAAAAACTATACAAATGACA
AGTTCTTGAAAACAAGAATCTTTTTATTGTCAGTACTGATTAGGGGCAGGGCATGCTCATGTAGAGCGCC
TGCTCGCCGTCCGAGGCGGTGCCGTCGTACAGGGCGGTGTCCAGGCCGCAGAGGGTGAACCCCATCCGCC
GGTACGCGTGGATCGCCGGTGCGTTGACGTTGGTGACCTCCAGCCAGAGGTGCCCGGCGCCCCGCTCGCG
GGCGAACTCCGTCGCGAGCCCCATCAACGCGCGCCCGACCCCGTGCCCCCGGTGCTCCGGGGCGACCTCG
ATGTCCTCGACGGTCAGCCGGCGGTTCCAGCCGGAGTACGAGACGACCACGAAGCCCGCCAGGTCGCCGT
CGTCCCCGTACGCGACGAACGTCCGGGAGTCCGGGTCGCCGTCCTCCCCGTCGTCCGATTCGTCGTCCGA
TTCGTCGTCGGGGAACACCTTGGTCAGGGGCGGGTCCACCGGCACCTCCCGCAGGGTGAAGCCGTCCCCG
GTGGCGGTGACGCGGAAGACGGTGTCGGTGGTGAAGGACCCATCCAGTGCCTCGATGGCCTCGGCGTCCC
CCGGGACACTGGTGCGGTACCGGTAAGCCGTGTCGTCAAGAGTGGTACCCATGGTTGTTTATGTTCGGAT
GTGATGTGAGAACTGTATCCTAGCAAGATTTTAAAAGGAAGTATATGAAAGAAGAACCTCAGTGGCAAAT
CCTAACC
