>Addgene plasmid #80588 | pWHI2-NAT | addgene partial sequence | sequence record 154385 | M13-Rev 5'-CAGGAAACAGCTATGACC-3'
ATTAACCCTCACTAAGGGAACAAAAGCTGCTAGAGCGGCCGCCAGCTGAAGCTTCGTACGCTGCAGGTCG
ACACGGGCCATGTTCAATGGCCAATTTCTTATGCTCTAGAGTAATAATTACTAAGGAGGAAAGTAAGACA
AAAAACGGTCTATCGTTGGTTTAAGTTTACAGCATAGGCATAGTGATAGAGTGTGAGAGAGTCTCTAACT
CGGCGTCAGTTTAGAGTCATTTTTTTCTTTTCTCCCCCCAAAGGTCATAAGAAGATAAGGATCCAAATTT
AGAAGACAAAAAAAGTTTTGTTAGAACGTTTATCCCATTAAAAATAAGGGAAAAGAGAAACAACGTTATT
TAGTGATTTTTTTAATTGAGAAGCATTTTCTCCAGTGATAATTTAATTGTTTTTTTATTCGGAAAAGAAC
AGAAAGCGCAAGAAGACAACTCCTTCACACTTAGGCTATTAATTTTCCCGCCTCCCCATTAATTGATAAA
GATAAAGGTTGTCTGAGCTTACACTTATTATAAACAATGGACGATATAATCACGCAAGTTTCTCCAGATA
ATGCAGAGTCCGCTCCGATTCTACAAGAACAGCAACAGCAACAGAACTCACAGTACGAAGGTAACGAGGA
GGATTATGGTGATTCGTTGATTCATTTGAATATTCAAGAAAACCATTATTTCATTACGAGGGACCAGTTG
ATGTCTCTACCTGAATCCCTATTACTGTGTTTATTTCCCTCAGGTGTTTTTTTGGACCGTTGTGGTCAGG
TCATTACTAATTTGACCAGAGACGATGAGGTCTACATTGTTAATTTCCCTCCTGATTGTTTTGAGTACAT
CATGGAGATATATACAAAAGCGCATGATGATTTGTATAATCATCCTGTGGAGAAATTTTTTGACAGACCA
TCAAGTAGCTTT
