>Addgene plasmid #80588 | pWHI2-NAT | addgene partial sequence | sequence record 156085 | TEFpro-R 5'-gctaaatgtacgggcgacag-3'
GTCAAGACTGTCAAGGAGGGTATTCTGGGCCTCCATGTCGCTGGCCGGGTGACCCGGCGGGGACGAGGCA
AGCTAAACAGATCTGGCGCGCCTTAATTAACTAGCAGTCTTCGACGCCACCTTTTTTCCTTCTTCATGTG
CTTTGAGACAGTTCATATAATTTTGTTATAGAGATACAAATATACATCATTTCGTAACAAGGGAGGAATA
GAAAGAGGGGATACCAAGAAACCATACTGTTACATATTGTGTCTTTGGCCCGATCTCTTTCCATTTCTTT
CTCTAATATATTATATACACTCACTGCACCCCAATAACGCTCAACTCTAAAGTCCAAACTCTACGAATAT
GTAATCGGACGGGTACAATGATTTTATGTAGTTCTGCTTCAGGATCAACGTTTGTTGGCAAGATCAATTC
AATGATTTTCTTTGATTCATCTTTCCAAGAGCCGAAGACTTCCACTTCTAGCTCTATGTCTTCTTCACCC
CACCAACATTTACGAGCAGGTTTTCTCCAAAATAATAGTAGCTTAGCGTTGATATTAGGTTTTGGCACTA
GATCATACAATTTGGGCAACTCCGGAGGTTTACTTCTGGTCTGCGAACTATGTCTCGAGGAAGAGTGCGA
ACGAACGTTATCTGCTAGTTTCGACAGCCTTGATTTTCTCTTATCACGTGCTGTAGCAGGTGCTGTACTT
CCGCTTGTTAAATTCCTTGCTGTAGAAATGGTACTGTTAGATTTACTTGCAGATAAAGAGTTAATCGATA
TGTTAGATTGCATTGGGGTGATGAAGTTGTCTTGAGAAGGTTTGTGCTCTGCCTCCCACTTAGCCTTAGC
CTCGTTAAATTTTTGCCTAAATCCTTCAGTTGTCTCGTTAGCCAATCGGCAAAGAGACAGTGAACTTATA
ACCGTTTTGCCAGTTTCTTGAGTTCTGTTACCCCAACAAGTTTCCTTGGTG
