[The description below was written by a language model from this plasmid's Addgene catalogue record.]
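Description:
pWHI2-NAT is a low-copy centromeric (CEN) yeast expression plasmid of about 8.2 kb, built on a pRS316/pAG36-type backbone of roughly 6 kb. As an E. coli–yeast shuttle vector, it is propagated in bacteria under ampicillin selection. In Saccharomyces cerevisiae it can be selected in two ways: through the URA3 auxotrophic marker, which complements uracil auxotrophy, or through the dominant NAT marker, which confers resistance to nourseothricin (clonNAT). The drug marker makes the plasmid usable in prototrophic or wild strains that lack a ura3 mutation. The centromeric design keeps the plasmid at about one or a few copies per cell, so gene dosage stays close to that of a chromosomal locus. No feature table is provided, so the exact positions and orientations of the backbone elements are not documented here.

The payload is an approximately 2.1 kb fragment carrying full-length WHI2 (YOR043W) from the S288C genetic background, cloned between SalI and PacI sites that both remain intact. Expression is driven by the native WHI2 promoter rather than a heterologous one, and the record lists no epitope tags or reporter fusions. With native regulation and low copy number, the construct suits complementation experiments that supply a reference wild-type WHI2 allele to strains with mutant or variant WHI2, to test whether a phenotype is due to that locus. The associated study examined how mitochondrial genome variation affects respiratory and non-respiratory phenotypes in S. cerevisiae, though the record does not spell out the plasmid's specific role in that work.
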