Addgene plasmid #80588: pWHI2-NAT
Purpose: CEN plasmid expressing full-length WHI2 from S.cerevisiae S288C background under its native promoter
Depositing lab: John McCusker. Depositing organization: Duke University. Publication: Mitochondrial Genome Variation Affects Multiple Respiration and Non-respiration Phenotypes in Saccharomyces cerevisiae. Vijayraghavan S, Kozmin SG, Strope PK, Skelly DA, Lin Z, Kennell J, Magwene PM, Dietrich FS, McCusker JH. Genetics. 2018 Nov 29. pii: genetics.118.301546. doi: 10.1534/genetics.118.301546. PubMed 30498022.
Backbone
  Vector backbone: pRS316/pAG36
  Backbone size w/o insert (bp): 6000
  Total vector size (bp): 8228
  Vector type: Yeast Expression
  Selectable markers: URA3 ; NAT (select with Nourseothricin/clonNAT)
Growth in bacteria
  Bacterial resistance: Ampicillin, 100 μg/mL
  Growth temperature: 37°C
  Growth strain: DH5alpha
  Copy number: Low Copy
Gene/Insert
  Gene/Insert name: WHI2
  Species: S. cerevisiae (budding yeast)
  Insert size (bp): 2120
  GenBank ID: NM_001183462.1
  Entrez Gene: WHI2 (a.k.a. YOR043W)
  Promoter: Native WHI2 promoter
  Cloning method: Restriction Enzyme; 5′ cloning site SalI (not destroyed); 3′ cloning site PacI (not destroyed)
  Sequencing primers: 5′ ACGGGCCATGTTCAATGGC
Terms and licenses: Academic/Nonprofit Terms; Industry Terms: Not Available to Industry
How to cite: pWHI2-NAT was a gift from John McCusker (Addgene plasmid # 80588 ; http://n2t.net/addgene:80588 ; RRID:Addgene_80588)
